Addgene plasmid #144374: TFORF1872
Purpose: Lentiviral vector for overexpressing transcription factor ORFs with unique 24-bp barcodes. Barcodes facilitate identification of transcription factors in pooled screens.
Depositing lab: Feng Zhang. Depositing organization: Broad Institute. Publication: A transcription factor atlas of directed differentiation. Joung J, Ma S, Tay T, Geiger-Schuller KR, Kirchgatterer PC, Verdine VK, Guo B, Arias-Garcia MA, Allen WE, Singh A, Kuksenko O, Abudayyeh OO, Gootenberg JS, Fu Z, Macrae RK, Buenrostro JD, Regev A, Zhang F. Cell. 2023 Jan 5;186(1):209-229.e26. doi: 10.1016/j.cell.2022.11.026. PubMed 36608654.
Backbone
  Vector backbone: pLX_TRC317
  Backbone manufacturer: Broad Institute Genetic Perturbation Platform
  Backbone size w/o insert (bp): 8264
  Vector type: Mammalian Expression, Lentiviral
  Selectable markers: Puromycin
Growth in bacteria
  Bacterial resistance: Ampicillin, 100 μg/mL
  Growth temperature: 37°C
  Growth strain: DH5alpha
  Copy number: High Copy
Gene/Insert
  Gene/Insert name: BPTF
  Species: H. sapiens (human)
  Insert size (bp): 8864
  Entrez Gene: BPTF (a.k.a. FAC1, FALZ, NEDDFL, NURF301)
  Promoter: EF1a
  Cloning method: Unknown
  Sequencing primers: 5′ GGGTGGAGACTGAAGTTAGGCCAG; 3′ CACATAGCGTAAAAGGAGCAACATAG
Terms and licenses: Academic/Nonprofit Terms; Industry Terms: Not Available to Industry
Depositor comments: NM_182641,ENST00000306378 . The transcription factor ORF portion of this plasmid was synthesized by Genewiz. Please test multiple small colonies in case of plasmid recombination. To make this collection available in a timely manner, a portion of this collection was not fully sequenced by Addgene. If an Addgene verified full plasmid sequence is not available, please contact us prior to placing an order to request the full sequence.
How to cite: TFORF1872 was a gift from Feng Zhang (Addgene plasmid # 144374 ; http://n2t.net/addgene:144374 ; RRID:Addgene_144374)
