[The description below was written by a language model from this plasmid's Addgene catalogue record and pLannotate feature annotations shown in this document.]
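Description:
TFORF1872 is a third-generation-style, self-inactivating lentiviral expression plasmid built on the pLX_TRC317 backbone, and it belongs to a barcoded library of human transcription factor open reading frames. It is propagated in E. coli through a high-copy ColE1/pUC origin with ampicillin selection (AmpR under its own bla promoter). An f1 origin and remnants of a lac/lacZα cloning region are also present. The sequenced plasmid is about 17.1 kb. The depositor warns that recombination can occur, which is a common concern for large LTR-containing plasmids.

The viral cassette begins with an RSV promoter fused to a truncated HIV-1 5' LTR, which allows Tat-independent transcription of the genomic RNA in packaging cells. This is followed by the Ψ packaging signal with a gag fragment, the RRE for Rev-dependent nuclear export, and a cPPT/CTS. An SV40 early promoter/origin region drives puromycin N-acetyltransferase, so transduced mammalian cells can be selected with puromycin. Downstream, the EF-1α promoter constitutively expresses a synthesized human BPTF ORF (insert about 8.9 kb). BPTF is the H3K4me3-binding histone-reader subunit of the NURF nucleosome-remodelling complex. The WPRE then enhances transcript expression, and the ΔU3 3' LTR inactivates the viral promoter after integration. An SV40 poly(A) signal lies outside the LTR.

According to the record, each library member carries a unique 24-bp barcode, although this barcode is not annotated in the feature table. The barcode allows the overexpressed factor to be identified in pooled screens, such as those testing transcription factors for driving directed differentiation. The very large insert may limit packaging efficiency, though the record does not comment on titre.
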