Features (pLannotate 1.2.2; 31 found; start..end, strand, type, name):
      1..1179    +  promoter       EF-1α promoter: strong constitutive promoter for human elongation factor EF-1α
   1196..9955    +  CDS            BPTF (sequence partly withheld): BPTF_HUMAN - Also known as FAC1, FALZ. Experimental evidence at protein level: Swiss-Prot protein existence level 1. Histone-binding component of NURF (nucleosome-remodeling factor), a complex which catalyzes ATP-dependent nucleosome sliding and facilitates transcription of chromatin. Specifically recognizes H3 tails trimethylated on 'Lys-4' (H3K4me3), which mark transcription start sites of virtually all active genes. May also regulate transcription through direct binding to DNA or transcription factors. From Homo sapiens (Human).
   9971..10024   +  promoter       U6 promoter (fragment): RNA polymerase III promoter for human U6 snRNA
  10066..10654   +  misc_feature   WPRE: woodchuck hepatitis virus posttranscriptional regulatory element
  10705..10724   +  misc_feature   cPPT/CTS (fragment): central polypurine tract and central termination sequence of HIV-1
  10726..10959   +  LTR            3' LTR (ΔU3): self-inactivating 3' long terminal repeat (LTR) from HIV-1
  11037..11158   +  polyA_signal   SV40 poly(A) signal: SV40 polyadenylation signal
  11198..11333   +  rep_origin     SV40 ori: SV40 origin of replication
  11354..11372   -  promoter       T7 promoter: promoter for bacteriophage T7 RNA polymerase
  11380..11535   +  CDS            lacZα (fragment): LacZα fragment of β-galactosidase; lacZ fragment
  11540..11968   +  rep_origin     f1 ori (sequence partly withheld): f1 bacteriophage origin of replication; arrow indicates direction of (+) strand synthesis
  12021..12125   +  promoter       AmpR promoter: bla
  12126..12986   +  CDS            AmpR: β-lactamase; bla; confers resistance to ampicillin, carbenicillin, and related antibiotics
  13157..13745   +  rep_origin     ori: high-copy-number ColE1/pMB1/pBR322/pUC origin of replication
  13928..14020   +  CDS            lacI (fragment): lac repressor; lacI; The lac repressor binds to the lac operator to inhibit transcription in E. coli. This inhibition can be relieved by adding lactose or isopropyl-β-D-thiogalactopyranoside (IPTG).
  14033..14054   +  protein_bind   CAP binding site: CAP binding activates transcription in the presence of cAMP. E. coli catabolite activator protein
  14069..14099   +  promoter       lac promoter: promoter for the E. coli lac operon
  14103..14125   +  protein_bind   lac operator (fragment): The lac repressor binds to the lac operator to inhibit transcription in E. coli. This inhibition can be relieved by adding lactose or isopropyl-β-D-thiogalactopyranoside (IPTG). lac repressor encoded by lacI
  14168..14186   +  promoter       T3 promoter: promoter for bacteriophage T3 RNA polymerase
  14214..14440   +  promoter       RSV promoter: Rous sarcoma virus enhancer/promoter
  14441..14621   +  LTR            5' LTR (truncated): truncated 5' long terminal repeat (LTR) from HIV-1
  14668..14793   +  misc_feature   HIV-1 Ψ: packaging signal of human immunodeficiency virus type 1
  14777..15140   +  CDS            HIV-1 gag (fragment): gag protein from human immunodeficiency virus 1; gag
  15286..15519   +  misc_feature   RRE: The Rev response element (RRE) of HIV-1 allows for Rev-dependent mRNA export from the nucleus to the cytoplasm.
  15896..15922   +  CDS            Rev (fragment): human immunodeficiency virus 1 (HIV-1) Rev protein; rev; enhances nuclear export of unspliced and incompletely spliced viral mRNAs
  15929..15952   +  promoter       SV40 promoter (fragment): SV40 early promoter
  15953..16024   +  promoter       SV40 promoter (fragment): SV40 enhancer and early promoter
  16048..16183   +  rep_origin     SV40 ori: SV40 origin of replication
  16229..16825   +  CDS            PuroR (fragment): puromycin N-acetyltransferase; pac from Streptomyces; confers resistance to puromycin
  16874..16991   +  misc_feature   cPPT/CTS: central polypurine tract and central termination sequence of HIV-1
  17056..17122   +  CDS            small t antigen (fragment): SV40 (simian virus 40) small t antigen
>Addgene plasmid #144374 | TFORF1872 | addgene full sequence | sequence record 353421 | Addgene NGS Result
GGCTCCGGTGCCCGTCAGTGGGCAGAGCGCACATCGCCCACAGTCCCCGAGAAGTTGGGGGGAGGGGTCG
GCAATTGAACCGGTGCCTAGAGAAGGTGGCGCGGGGTAAACTGGGAAAGTGATGTCGTGTACTGGCTCCG
CCTTTTTCCCGAGGGTGGGGGAGAACCGTATATAAGTGCAGTAGTCGCCGTGAACGTTCTTTTTCGCAAC
GGGTTTGCCGCCAGAACACAGGTAAGTGCCGTGTGTGGTTCCCGCGGGCCTGGCCTCTTTACGGGTTATG
GCCCTTGCGTGCCTTGAATTACTTCCACCTGGCTGCAGTACGTGATTCTTGATCCCGAGCTTCGGGTTGG
AAGTGGGTGGGAGAGTTCGAGGCCTTGCGCTTAAGGAGCCCCTTCGCCTCGTGCTTGAGTTGAGGCCTGG
CCTGGGCGCTGGGGCCGCCGCGTGCGAATCTGGTGGCACCTTCGCGCCTGTCTCGCTGCTTTCGATAAGT
CTCTAGCCATTTAAAATTTTTGATGACCTGCTGCGACGCTTTTTTTCTGGCAAGATAGTCTTGTAAATGC
GGGCCAAGATCTGCACACTGGTATTTCGGTTTTTGGGGCCGCGGGCGGCGACGGGGCCCGTGCGTCCCAG
CGCACATGTTCGGCGAGGCGGGGCCTGCGAGCGCGGCCACCGAGAATCGGACGGGGGTAGTCTCAAGCTG
GCCGGCCTGCTCTGGTGCCTGGCCTCGCGCCGCCGTGTATCGCCCCGCCCTGGGCGGCAAGGCTGGCCCG
GTCGGCACCAGTTGCGTGAGCGGAAAGATGGCCGCTTCCCGGCCCTGCTGCAGGGAGCTCAAAATGGAGG
ACGCGGCGCTCGGGAGAGCGGGCGGGTGAGTCACCCACACAAAGGAAAAGGGCCTTTCCGTCCTCAGCCG
TCGCTTCATGTGACTCCACGGAGTACCGGGCGCCGTCCAGGCACCTCGATTAGTTCTCGAGCTTTTGGAG
TACGTCGTCTTTAGGTTGGGGGGAGGGGTTTTATGCGATGGAGTTTCCCCACACTGAGTGGGTGGAGACT
GAAGTTAGGCCAGCTTGGCACTTGATGTAATTCTCCTTGGAATTTGCCCTTTTTGAGTTTGGATCTTGGT
TCATTCTCAAGCCTCAGACAGTGGTTCAAAGTTTTTTTCTTCCATTTCAGGTGTCGTGAGGCTAGCACCG
CCACCATGAGGGGCCGGCGGGGCAGGCCGCCCAAGCAGCCCGCGGCTCCCGCTGCGGAGCGCTGCGCCCC
GGCCCCGCCGCCACCGCCGCCGCCGCCCACGTCCGGACCCATCGGGGGGCTCCGCTCGCGGCACCGCGGC
AGCAGCCGGGGCAGGTGGGCCGCCGCCCAGGCTGAGGTGGCGCCCAAGACGCGGCTGAGCTCGCCCAGGG
GGGGCAGCAGTAGCCGGAGGAAGCCGCCGCCGCCGCCGCCGGCCCCCCCCAGCACCAGCGCCCCGGGCCG
GGGGGGGCGAGGAGGCGGGGGCGGCAGGACGGGGGGCGGGGGCGGCGGCGGCCACCTGGCCCGGACCACC
GCGGCCCGGAGGGCCGTCAACAAAGTGGTGTACGATGACCACGAGAGCGAGGAGGAGGAGGAAGAGGAGG
ACATGGTCTCCGAGGAGGAGGAGGAGGAGGACGGCGACGCCGAGGAGACCCAGGATTCTGAGGACGACGA
GGAGGATGAGATGGAAGAGGACGACGATGACTCCGATTATCCGGAGGAGATGGAAGACGACGACGACGAC
GCCAGTTACTGCACGGAAAGCAGCTTCAGGAGCCATAGTACCTACAGCAGCACTCCAGGTAGGCGAAAAC
CAAGAGTACATCGGCCTCGTTCTCCTATATTGGAAGAAAAAGACATCCCGCCCCTTGAATTTCCCAAGTC
CTCTGAGGATTTAATGGTGCCTAATGAGCATATAATGAATGTCATTGCCATTTACGAGGTACTGCGGAAC
TTTGGCACTGTTTTGAGATTATCTCCTTTTCGCTTTGAGGACTTTTGTGCAGCTCTGGTGAGCCAAGAGC
AGTGCACACTCATGGCAGAGATGCATGTTGTGCTTTTGAAAGCAGTTCTGCGTGAAGAAGACACTTCCAA
TACTACCTTTGGACCTGCTGATCTGAAAGATAGCGTTAATTCCACACTGTATTTCATAGATGGGATGACG
TGGCCAGAGGTGCTGCGGGTGTACTGTGAGAGTGATAAGGAGTACCATCACGTTCTTCCTTACCAAGAGG
CAGAGGACTACCCATATGGACCAGTAGAGAACAAGATCAAAGTTCTACAGTTTCTAGTCGATCAGTTTCT
TACAACAAATATTGCTCGAGAGGAATTGATGTCTGAAGGGGTGATACAGTATGATGACCATTGTAGGGTT
TGTCACAAACTTGGGGATTTGCTTTGCTGTGAGACATGTTCAGCAGTATACCATTTGGAATGTGTGAAGC
CACCTCTTGAGGAGGTGCCAGAGGACGAGTGGCAGTGTGAAGTCTGTGTAGCACACAAGGTGCCTGGTGT
GACTGACTGTGTTGCTGAAATCCAAAAAAATAAACCATATATTCGACATGAACCTATTGGATATGATAGA
AGTCGGAGGAAATACTGGTTCTTGAACCGAAGACTCATAATAGAAGAAGATACAGAAAATGAAAATGAAA
AGAAAATTTGGTATTACAGCACAAAGGTCCAACTTGCAGAATTAATTGACTGTCTAGACAAAGATTATTG
GGAAGCAGAACTCTGCAAAATTCTAGAAGAAATGCGTGAAGAAATCCACCGACACATGGACATAACTGAA
GACCTGACCAATAAGGCTCGGGGCAGTAACAAATCCTTTCTGGCGGCAGCTAATGAAGAAATTTTGGAAT
CCATAAGAGCCAAAAAGGGAGACATTGATAATGTTAAAAGCCCAGAAGAAACAGAAAAAGACAAGAATGA
GACTGAGAATGACTCTAAAGATGCTGAGAAAAACAGAGAAGAATTTGAAGACCAGTCCCTTGAAAAAGAC
AGTGACGACAAAACACCAGATGATGACCCTGAGCAAGGAAAATCTGAGGTAGGTGATTTCAAATCGGAGA
AGTCCAACGGGGAGCTAAGTGAATCTCCTGGAGCTGGAAAAGGAGCATCTGGCTCAACTCGAATCATCAC
CAGATTGCGGAATCCAGATAGCAAACTTAGTCAGCTGAAGAGCCAGCAGGTGGCAGCCGCTGCACATGAA
GCAAATAAATTATTTAAGGAGGGCAAAGAGGTACTGGTAGTTAACTCTCAAGGAGAAATTTCACGGTTGA
GCACCAAAAAGGAAGTGATCATGAAAGGAAATATCAACAATTATTTTAAATTGGGTCAAGAAGGGAAGTA
TCGCGTCTACCACAATCAATACTCCACCAATTCATTTGCTTTGAATAAGCACCAGCACAGAGAAGACCAT
GATAAGAGAAGGCATCTTGCACATAAGTTCTGTCTGACTCCAGCAGGAGAGTTCAAATGGAACGGTTCTG
TCCATGGGTCCAAAGTTCTTACCATATCTACTCTGAGACTGACTATCACCCAATTAGAAAACAACATCCC
TTCATCCTTTCTTCATCCCAACTGGGCATCACATAGGGCAAATTGGATCAAGGCAGTTCAGATGTGTAGC
AAACCCAGAGAATTTGCATTGGCTTTAGCCATTTTGGAGTGTGCAGTTAAACCAGTTGTGATGCTACCAA
TATGGCGAGAATCTTTAGGACATACCAGGTTACACCGGATGACATCAATTGAAAGAGAAGAAAAGGAGAA
AGTCAAAAAAAAAGAGAAGAAACAGGAAGAAGAAGAAACGATGCAGCAAGCGACATGGGTAAAATACACA
TTTCCAGTTAAGCATCAGGTTTGGAAACAAAAAGGTGAAGAGTACAGAGTGACAGGATATGGTGGTTGGA
GCTGGATTAGTAAAACTCATGTTTATAGGTTTGTTCCTAAATTGCCAGGCAATACTAATGTGAATTACAG
AAAGTCGTTAGAAGGAACCAAAAATAATATGGATGAAAATATGGATGAGTCAGATAAAAGAAAATGTTCA
CGAAGTCCAAAAAAAATAAAAATAGAGCCTGATTCTGAAAAAGATGAGGTAAAAGGTTCAGATGCTGCAA
AAGGAGCAGACCAAAATGAAATGGATATCTCAAAGATTACTGAGAAGAAGGACCAAGATGTGAAGGAGCT
CTTAGATTCTGACAGTGATAAACCCTGCAAGGAAGAACCAATGGAAGTAGACGATGACATGAAAACAGAG
TCACATGTAAATTGTCAGGAGAGTTCTCAAGTAGATGTGGTCAATGTTAGTGAGGGTTTTCATCTAAGGA
CTAGTTACAAAAAGAAAACAAAATCATCCAAACTAGATGGACTTCTTGAAAGGAGAATTAAACAGTTTAC
ACTGGAAGAAAAACAGCGACTCGAAAAAATCAAGTTGGAGGGTGGAATTAAGGGTATAGGAAAGACTTCT
ACAAATTCTTCAAAAAATCTCTCTGAATCACCAGTAATAACGAAAGCAAAAGAAGGGTGTCAGAGTGACT
CGATGAGACAAGAACAGAGCCCAAATGCAAATAATGATCAACCTGAGGACTTGATTCAGGGATGTTCAGA
AAGTGATTCCTCAGTTCTTAGAATGAGTGATCCTAGTCATACCACAAACAAACTTTATCCAAAAGATCGA
GTGTTAGATGATGTCTCCATTCGGAGCCCAGAAACAAAATGTCCGAAACAAAATTCCATTGAAAATGACA
TAGAAGAAAAAGTCTCTGACCTTGCCAGTAGAGGCCAGGAACCCAGTAAGAGTAAAACAAAAGGAAATGA
TTTTTTCATCGATGACTCTAAACTAGCCAGTGCAGATGATATTGGTACTTTGATCTGTAAGAACAAAAAA
CCGCTCATACAGGAGGAAAGTGACACCATTGTTTCTTCTTCCAAGAGTGCTTTACATTCATCAGTGCCTA
AAAGTACCAATGACAGAGATGCCACACCTCTGTCAAGAGCAATGGACTTTGAAGGAAAACTGGGATGTGA
CTCTGAATCTAATAGCACTTTGGAAAATAGTTCTGATACCGTGTCTATTCAGGATAGCAGTGAAGAAGAT
ATGATTGTTCAGAATAGCAATGAAAGCATTTCTGAACAGTTCAGAACTCGAGAACAAGATGTTGAAGTCT
TGGAGCCGTTAAAGTGTGAGTTGGTTTCTGGTGAGTCCACTGGAAACTGTGAGGACAGGCTGCCGGTCAA
GGGGACTGAAGCAAATGGTAAAAAACCAAGTCAGCAGAAGAAATTAGAGGAGAGACCAGTTAATAAATGT
AGTGATCAAATAAAGCTAAAAAATACCACTGACAAAAAGAATAATGAAAATCGAGAGTCTGAAAAGAAAG
GACAGAGAACAAGTACATTTCAAATAAATGGAAAAGATAATAAACCCAAAATATATTTGAAAGGTGAATG
CTTGAAAGAAATTTCTGAGAGTAGAGTAGTAAGTGGTAATGTTGAACCAAAGGTTAATAATATAAATAAA
ATAATCCCTGAGAATGATATTAAATCATTGACTGTTAAAGAATCTGCTATAAGGCCATTCATTAATGGTG
ATGTCATCATGGAAGATTTTAATGAAAGAAACAGCTCCGAAACAAAATCGCATTTGCTGAGTTCTTCAGA
TGCTGAAGGTAACTACCGAGATAGCCTTGAGACCCTGCCATCAACCAAAGAGTCTGACAGTACACAGACG
ACCACACCCTCAGCATCTTGTCCAGAAAGCAATTCAGTTAATCAGGTAGAAGATATGGAAATAGAAACCT
CAGAAGTTAAGAAAGTTACTTCATCACCTATTACTTCTGAAGAGGAATCTAATCTCAGTAATGACTTTAT
TGATGAAAATGGTCTGCCCATCAACAAAAATGAAAATGTCAATGGAGAATCTAAAAGAAAAACCGTCATC
ACAGAAGTCACCACGATGACCTCCACAGTGGCCACAGAATCAAAAACTGTGATCAAGGTAGAAAAAGGCG
ATAAGCAAACTGTGGTTTCTTCCACAGAAAATTGTGCAAAATCCACTGTCACAACCACCACTACAACAGT
GACCAAGCTTTCCACACCCTCCACAGGCGGCAGTGTGGACATCATCTCTGTAAAGGAGCAGAGCAAAACC
GTGGTCACCACGACAGTGACAGACTCCCTGACCACCACGGGAGGCACACTGGTTACATCTATGACTGTGA
GCAAAGAGTATTCCACACGAGACAAAGTGAAACTGATGAAATTTTCAAGACCAAAGAAGACTCGTTCAGG
TACAGCTCTGCCATCCTATAGAAAATTTGTTACCAAGAGCAGCAAGAAGAGCATTTTTGTTTTGCCTAAT
GATGACTTAAAAAAGTTGGCCCGAAAAGGAGGAATCCGAGAGGTCCCTTATTTTAATTACAATGCAAAAC
CTGCTTTGGATATATGGCCATATCCTTCTCCTAGACCGACCTTTGGCATCACTTGGAGGTATAGACTTCA
GACAGTAAAGTCCTTAGCTGGAGTGAGCCTGATGTTACGGTTACTGTGGGCAAGTTTGAGATGGGATGAT
ATGGCGGCCAAGGCTCCTCCAGGAGGAGGGACTACACGGACAGAAACATCCGAAACTGAAATCACAACAA
CAGAAATAATTAAGAGGAGAGATGTTGGTCCTTATGGCATTCGATCTGAATATTGTATCAGGAAAATCAT
TTGTCCCATTGGAGTTCCAGAAACACCAAAAGAAACGCCTACACCTCAGAGGAAAGGCCTTCGATCAAGT
GCACTGCGGCCAAAGAGACCAGAAACGCCCAAGCAAACTGGCCCTGTTATTATTGAAACCTGGGTAGCAG
AAGAAGAACTGGAATTGTGGGAGATCAGGGCATTTGCTGAGAGAGTGGAGAAAGAAAAGGCACAAGCAGT
TGAGCAACAGGCTAAGAAACGACTGGAGCAGCAGAAGCCGACAGTGATTGCAACTTCCACTACTTCCCCA
ACAAGCAGTACAACCAGCACCATCTCTCCAGCACAGAAGGTTATGGTGGCCCCCATAAGTGGCTCAGTTA
CAACTGGAACCAAAATGGTACTAACTACTAAAGTTGGATCTCCAGCTACAGTAACATTCCAACAAAACAA
GAACTTTCATCAAACCTTTGCTACATGGGTTAAGCAAGGCCAGTCAAATTCAGGCGTTGTTCAAGTACAG
CAGAAAGTCCTGGGTATCATTCCATCAAGTACAGGTACCAGTCAGCAAACCTTTACTTCATTCCAGCCCA
GGACAGCAACAGTCACAATTAGGCCCAATACCTCAGGCTCTGGAGGAACCACAAGCAATTCACAAGTAAT
CACAGGGCCTCAGATTCGCCCTGGTATGACCGTGATTAGAACACCACTCCAACAGTCAACACTAGGAAAG
GCAATTATTCGAACACCTGTGATGGTACAGCCAGGTGCTCCTCAGCAAGTGATGACTCAAATCATCAGGG
GGCAGCCTGTCTCCACTGCAGTCTCCGCCCCTAACACGGTTTCCTCAACACCTGGGCAGAAAAGCTTAAC
TTCAGCAACGTCCACTTCAAATATACAGTCTTCAGCCTCACAACCCCCTCGCCCCCAACAAGGACAAGTG
AAGCTCACCATGGCTCAACTTACTCAGTTAACACAGGGCCACGGTGGCAATCAAGGTTTGACAGTAGTAA
TTCAAGGACAAGGTCAAACTACTGGACAGTTGCAGTTGATACCTCAAGGGGTGACTGTACTCCCAGGCCC
AGGCCAGCAGCTAATGCAAGCTGCAATGCCAAATGGTACTGTTCAGCGATTCCTCTTTACCCCATTGGCA
ACAACAGCCACCACAGCCAGCACCACCACCACCACTGTTTCCACGACAGCAGCAGGTACAGGTGAACAAA
GGCAGAGTAAACTGTCACCCCAGATGCAGGTACATCAAGACAAAACCCTGCCACCAGCTCAGTCATCAAG
TGTGGGTCCAGCAGAAGCCCAGCCACAGACTGCTCAGCCTTCAGCTCAGCCCCAGCCCCAAACCCAGCCC
CAGTCCCCAGCTCAGCCTGAAGTTCAGACTCAGCCTGAAGTTCAGACCCAAACAACTGTTTCATCCCATG
TCCCTTCTGAAGCACAACCCACCCACGCACAGTCATCCAAGCCCCAAGTTGCAGCACAGTCTCAGCCTCA
AAGTAATGTCCAAGGACAGTCTCCTGTTCGTGTCCAAAGTCCATCACAGACTCGAATACGTCCATCAACT
CCATCCCAACTGTCTCCTGGACAACAATCCCAGGTTCAGACTACAACCTCACAACCGATTCCAATTCAAC
CACATACATCTCTTCAGATACCTTCCCAAGGCCAGCCACAGTCACAACCCCAGGTACAGTCTTCAACTCA
AACTCTTTCATCAGGACAAACTTTAAATCAAGTTACTGTTTCATCCCCATCCCGTCCTCAGCTACAAATA
CAGCAGCCACAGCCCCAAGTCATTGCTGTGCCTCAGCTGCAACAACAAGTCCAGGTTCTCTCTCAGATCC
AGTCACAGGTTGTGGCTCAGATACAGGCTCAGCAAAGTGGTGTGCCCCAGCAAATCAAACTCCAGTTACC
TATCCAAATTCAGCAAAGCAGTGCTGTGCAGACTCACCAGATTCAGAATGTGGTTACAGTGCAGGCAGCC
AGTGTGCAAGAGCAGTTGCAAAGGGTTCAGCAACTCAGGGATCAGCAGCAAAAGAAGAAACAGCAACAGA
TAGAAATTAAGCGTGAACACACCCTCCAAGCTTCTAATCAAAGTGAAATCATTCAGAAACAGGTGGTGAT
GAAGCATAATGCTGTAATAGAACATTTAAAACAGAAAAAGAGCATGACTCCAGCTGAAAGAGAAGAGAAT
CAAAGAATGATTGTCTGTAACCAGGTGATGAAGTATATTTTGGATAAGATAGATAAAGAAGAAAAACAGG
CAGCAAAAAAACGGAAGCGTGAAGAGAGTGTGGAGCAGAAACGTAGCAAGCAGAATGCCACTAAGCTGTC
AGCTCTGCTCTTCAAGCACAAAGAGCAGCTCAGAGCCGAGATCCTGAAGAAGAGAGCACTCCTGGACAAG
GATCTGCAAATTGAAGTGCAGGAAGAGCTGAAGAGAGACCTGAAAATTAAGAAAGAAAAAGACCTGATGC
AGTTGGCTCAGGCCACAGCAGTAGCTGCACCCTGCCCCCCAGTGACACCAGCTCCTCCAGCCCCTCCAGC
CCCTCCACCTTCACCTCCCCCTCCACCTGCTGTGCAACACACAGGCCTTCTGTCCACGCCCACCTTACCT
GCTGCTTCCCAGAAGAGGAAGCGGGAAGAGGAAAAAGACTCCAGCTCAAAGTCCAAGAAAAAGAAAATGA
TCTCTACTACCTCAAAGGAAACTAAGAAGGACACAAAGCTTTACTGTATCTGTAAAACGCCTTATGATGA
ATCTAAATTTTATATTGGCTGTGATCGGTGTCAGAATTGGTACCATGGGCGCTGCGTTGGCATCTTGCAA
AGTGAGGCAGAGCTCATTGATGAGTATGTCTGTCCACAGTGCCAGTCAACA
[357 nt withheld, positions 9572-9928]
AACAACAAACTGCAGTCTACAGCTTCTTAGTAATGAACTAGTCCGTAACTTGAAAGTATTTCGATTTCTT
GGCTTTATATATCTTGTGGAAAGGACGAGATGGGTCCTACTGGATGCCTCGTACGCGTTAAGTCGACAAT
CAACCTCTGGATTACAAAATTTGTGAAAGATTGACTGGTATTCTTAACTATGTTGCTCCTTTTACGCTAT
GTGGATACGCTGCTTTAATGCCTTTGTATCATGCTATTGCTTCCCGTATGGCTTTCATTTTCTCCTCCTT
GTATAAATCCTGGTTGCTGTCTCTTTATGAGGAGTTGTGGCCCGTTGTCAGGCAACGTGGCGTGGTGTGC
ACTGTGTTTGCTGACGCAACCCCCACTGGTTGGGGCATTGCCACCACCTGTCAGCTCCTTTCCGGGACTT
TCGCTTTCCCCCTCCCTATTGCCACGGCGGAACTCATCGCCGCCTGCCTTGCCCGCTGCTGGACAGGGGC
TCGGCTGTTGGGCACTGACAATTCCGTGGTGTTGTCGGGGAAATCATCGTCCTTTCCTTGGCTGCTCGCC
TGTGTTGCCACCTGGATTCTGCGCGGGACGTCCTTCTGCTACGTCCCTTCGGCCCTCAATCCAGCGGACC
TTCCTTCCCGCGGCCTGCTGCCGGCTCTGCGGCCTCTTCCGCGTCTTCGCCTTCGCCCTCAGACGAGTCG
GATCTCCCTTTGGGCCGCCTCCCCGCGTCGACTTTAAGACCAATGACTTACAAGGCAGCTGTAGATCTTA
GCCACTTTTTAAAAGAAAAGGGGGGACTGGAAGGGCTAATTCACTCCCAACGAAGACAAGATCTGCTTTT
TGCTTGTACTGGGTCTCTCTGGTTAGACCAGATCTGAGCCTGGGAGCTCTCTGGCTAACTAGGGAACCCA
CTGCTTAAGCCTCAATAAAGCTTGCCTTGAGTGCTTCAAGTAGTGTGTGCCCGTCTGTTGTGTGACTCTG
GTAACTAGAGATCCCTCAGACCCTTTTAGTCAGTGTGGAAAATCTCTAGCAGTACGTATAGTAGTTCATG
TCATCTTATTATTCAGTATTTATAACTTGCAAAGAAATGAATATCAGAGAGTGAGAGGAACTTGTTTATT
GCAGCTTATAATGGTTACAAATAAAGCAATAGCATCACAAATTTCACAAATAAAGCATTTTTTTCACTGC
ATTCTAGTTGTGGTTTGTCCAAACTCATCAATGTATCTTATCATGTCTGGCTCTAGCTATCCCGCCCCTA
ACTCCGCCCATCCCGCCCCTAACTCCGCCCAGTTCCGCCCATTCTCCGCCCCATGGCTGACTAATTTTTT
TTATTTATGCAGAGGCCGAGGCCGCCTCGGCCTCTGAGCTATTCCAGAAGTAGTGAGGAGGCTTTTTTGG
AGGCCTAGGGACGTACCCAATTCGCCCTATAGTGAGTCGTATTACGCGCGCTCACTGGCCGTCGTTTTAC
AACGTCGTGACTGGGAAAACCCTGGCGTTACCCAACTTAATCGCCTTGCAGCACATCCCCCTTTCGCCAG
CTGGCGTAATAGCGAAGAGGCCCGCACCGATCGCCCTTCCCAACAGTTGCGCAGCCTGAATGGCGAATGG
G
[124 nt withheld, positions 11540-11663]
C
[91 nt withheld, positions 11665-11755]
A
[49 nt withheld, positions 11757-11805]
CCTTTGACGTTGGAGTCCACGTTCTTT
[37 nt withheld, positions 11833-11869]
ACCCTATCTCGGTCTATTCTTTTGATTTATAAGGGATTTTGCCGATTTCGGCCTATTGGTTAAAAAATGA
GCTGATTTAACAAAAATTTAACGCGAATTTTAACAAAATATTAACGCTTACAATTTAGGTGGCACTTTTC
GGGGAAATGTGCGCGGAACCCCTATTTGTTTATTTTTCTAAATACATTCAAATATGTATCCGCTCATGAG
ACAATAACCCTGATAAATGCTTCAATAATATTGAAAAAGGAAGAGTATGAGTATTCAACATTTCCGTGTC
GCCCTTATTCCCTTTTTTGCGGCATTTTGCCTTCCTGTTTTTGCTCACCCAGAAACGCTGGTGAAAGTAA
AAGATGCTGAAGATCAGTTGGGTGCACGAGTGGGTTACATCGAACTGGATCTCAACAGCGGTAAGATCCT
TGAGAGTTTTCGCCCCGAAGAACGTTTTCCAATGATGAGCACTTTTAAAGTTCTGCTATGTGGCGCGGTA
TTATCCCGTATTGACGCCGGGCAAGAGCAACTCGGTCGCCGCATACACTATTCTCAGAATGACTTGGTTG
AGTACTCACCAGTCACAGAAAAGCATCTTACGGATGGCATGACAGTAAGAGAATTATGCAGTGCTGCCAT
AACCATGAGTGATAACACTGCGGCCAACTTACTTCTGACAACGATCGGAGGACCGAAGGAGCTAACCGCT
TTTTTGCACAACATGGGGGATCATGTAACTCGCCTTGATCGTTGGGAACCGGAGCTGAATGAAGCCATAC
CAAACGACGAGCGTGACACCACGATGCCTGTAGCAATGGCAACAACGTTGCGCAAACTATTAACTGGCGA
ACTACTTACTCTAGCTTCCCGGCAACAATTAATAGACTGGATGGAGGCGGATAAAGTTGCAGGACCACTT
CTGCGCTCGGCCCTTCCGGCTGGCTGGTTTATTGCTGATAAATCTGGAGCCGGTGAGCGTGGGTCTCGCG
GTATCATTGCAGCACTGGGGCCAGATGGTAAGCCCTCCCGTATCGTAGTTATCTACACGACGGGGAGTCA
GGCAACTATGGATGAACGAAATAGACAGATCGCTGAGATAGGTGCCTCACTGATTAAGCATTGGTAACTG
TCAGACCAAGTTTACTCATATATACTTTAGATTGATTTAAAACTTCATTTTTAATTTAAAAGGATCTAGG
TGAAGATCCTTTTTGATAATCTCATGACCAAAATCCCTTAACGTGAGTTTTCGTTCCACTGAGCGTCAGA
CCCCGTAGAAAAGATCAAAGGATCTTCTTGAGATCCTTTTTTTCTGCGCGTAATCTGCTGCTTGCAAACA
AAAAAACCACCGCTACCAGCGGTGGTTTGTTTGCCGGATCAAGAGCTACCAACTCTTTTTCCGAAGGTAA
CTGGCTTCAGCAGAGCGCAGATACCAAATACTGTTCTTCTAGTGTAGCCGTAGTTAGGCCACCACTTCAA
GAACTCTGTAGCACCGCCTACATACCTCGCTCTGCTAATCCTGTTACCAGTGGCTGCTGCCAGTGGCGAT
AAGTCGTGTCTTACCGGGTTGGACTCAAGACGATAGTTACCGGATAAGGCGCAGCGGTCGGGCTGAACGG
GGGGTTCGTGCACACAGCCCAGCTTGGAGCGAACGACCTACACCGAACTGAGATACCTACAGCGTGAGCT
ATGAGAAAGCGCCACGCTTCCCGAAGGGAGAAAGGCGGACAGGTATCCGGTAAGCGGCAGGGTCGGAACA
GGAGAGCGCACGAGGGAGCTTCCAGGGGGAAACGCCTGGTATCTTTATAGTCCTGTCGGGTTTCGCCACC
TCTGACTTGAGCGTCGATTTTTGTGATGCTCGTCAGGGGGGCGGAGCCTATGGAAAAACGCCAGCAACGC
GGCCTTTTTACGGTTCCTGGCCTTTTGCTGGCCTTTTGCTCACATGTTCTTTCCTGCGTTATCCCCTGAT
TCTGTGGATAACCGTATTACCGCCTTTGAGTGAGCTGATACCGCTCGCCGCAGCCGAACGACCGAGCGCA
GCGAGTCAGTGAGCGAGGAAGCGGAAGAGCGCCCAATACGCAAACCGCCTCTCCCCGCGCGTTGGCCGAT
TCATTAATGCAGCTGGCACGACAGGTTTCCCGACTGGAAAGCGGGCAGTGAGCGCAACGCAATTAATGTG
AGTTAGCTCACTCATTAGGCACCCCAGGCTTTACACTTTATGCTTCCGGCTCGTATGTTGTGTGGAATTG
TGAGCGGATAACAATTTCACACAGGAAACAGCTATGACCATGATTACGCCAAGCGCGCAATTAACCCTCA
CTAAAGGGAACAAAAGCTGGAGCTGCAAGCTTAATGTAGTCTTATGCAATACTCTTGTAGTCTTGCAACA
TGGTAACGATGAGTTAGCAACATGCCTTACAAGGAGAGAAAAAGCACCGTGCATGCCGATTGGTGGAAGT
AAGGTGGTACGATCGTGCCTTATTAGGAAGGCAACAGACGGGTCTGACATGGATTGGACGAACCACTGAA
TTGCCGCATTGCAGAGATATTGTATTTAAGTGCCTAGCTCGATACATAAACGGGTCTCTCTGGTTAGACC
AGATCTGAGCCTGGGAGCTCTCTGGCTAACTAGGGAACCCACTGCTTAAGCCTCAATAAAGCTTGCCTTG
AGTGCTTCAAGTAGTGTGTGCCCGTCTGTTGTGTGACTCTGGTAACTAGAGATCCCTCAGACCCTTTTAG
TCAGTGTGGAAAATCTCTAGCAGTGGCGCCCGAACAGGGACTTGAAAGCGAAAGGGAAACCAGAGGAGCT
CTCTCGACGCAGGACTCGGCTTGCTGAAGCGCGCACGGCAAGAGGCGAGGGGCGGCGACTGGTGAGTACG
CCAAAAATTTTGACTAGCGGAGGCTAGAAGGAGAGAGATGGGTGCGAGAGCGTCAGTATTAAGCGGGGGA
GAATTAGATCGCGATGGGAAAAAATTCGGTTAAGGCCAGGGGGAAAGAAAAAATATAAATTAAAACATAT
AGTATGGGCAAGCAGGGAGCTAGAACGATTCGCAGTTAATCCTGGCCTGTTAGAAACATCAGAAGGCTGT
AGACAAATACTGGGACAGCTACAACCATCCCTTCAGACAGGATCAGAAGAACTTAGATCATTATATAATA
CAGTAGCAACCCTCTATTGTGTGCATCAAAGGATAGAGATAAAAGACACCAAGGAAGCTTTAGACAAGAT
AGAGGAAGAGCAAAACAAAAGTAAGACCACCGCACAGCAAGCGGCCGCTGATCTTCAGACCTGGAGGAGG
AGATATGAGGGACAATTGGAGAAGTGAATTATATAAATATAAAGTAGTAAAAATTGAACCATTAGGAGTA
GCACCCACCAAGGCAAAGAGAAGAGTGGTGCAGAGAGAAAAAAGAGCAGTGGGAATAGGAGCTTTGTTCC
TTGGGTTCTTGGGAGCAGCAGGAAGCACTATGGGCGCAGCGTCAATGACGCTGACGGTACAGGCCAGACA
ATTATTGTCTGGTATAGTGCAGCAGCAGAACAATTTGCTGAGGGCTATTGAGGCGCAACAGCATCTGTTG
CAACTCACAGTCTGGGGCATCAAGCAGCTCCAGGCAAGAATCCTGGCTGTGGAAAGATACCTAAAGGATC
AACAGCTCCTGGGGATTTGGGGTTGCTCTGGAAAACTCATTTGCACCACTGCTGTGCCTTGGAATGCTAG
TTGGAGTAATAAATCTCTGGAACAGATTTGGAATCACACGACCTGGATGGAGTGGGACAGAGAAATTAAC
AATTACACAAGCTTAATACACTCCTTAATTGAAGAATCGCAAAACCAGCAAGAAAAGAATGAACAAGAAT
TATTGGAATTAGATAAATGGGCAAGTTTGTGGAATTGGTTTAACATAACAAATTGGCTGTGGTATATAAA
ATTATTCATAATGATAGTAGGAGGCTTGGTAGGTTTAAGAATAGTTTTTGCTGTACTTTCTATAGTGAAT
AGAGTTAGGCAGGGATATTCACCATTATCGTTTCAGACCCACCTCCCAACCCCGAGGGGACCCATGCATT
GCATCTCAATTAGTCAGCAACCAGGTGTGGAAAGTCCCCAGGCTCCCCAGCAGGCAGAAGTATGCAAAGC
ATGCGTCTCAATTAGTCAGCAACCATAGTCCCGCCCCTAACTCCGCCCATCCCGCCCCTAACTCCGCCCA
GTTCCGCCCATTCTCCGCCCCATGGCTGACTAATTTTTTTTATTTATGCAGAGGCCGAGGCCGCCTCGGC
CTCTGAGCTATTCCAGAAGTAGTGAGGAGGCTTTTTTGGAGGCCTAGGCTTTTGCAAAAAGCTTTCTAGA
GGTACCACCGGAGCTTACCATGACCGAGTACAAGCCCACGGTGCGCCTCGCCACCCGCGACGACGTCCCC
AGGGCCGTACGCACCCTCGCCGCCGCGTTCGCCGACTACCCCGCCACGCGCCACACCGTCGATCCGGACC
GCCACATCGAGCGGGTCACCGAGCTGCAAGAACTCTTCCTCACGCGCGTCGGGCTCGACATCGGCAAGGT
GTGGGTCGCGGACGACGGCGCCGCCGTGGCGGTCTGGACCACGCCGGAGAGCGTCGAAGCGGGGGCGGTG
TTCGCCGAGATCGGCCCGCGCATGGCCGAGTTGAGCGGTTCCCGGCTGGCCGCGCAGCAACAGATGGAAG
GCCTCCTGGCGCCGCACCGGCCCAAGGAGCCCGCGTGGTTCCTGGCCACCGTCGGCGTCTCGCCCGACCA
CCAGGGCAAGGGTCTGGGCAGCGCCGTCGTGCTCCCCGGAGTGGAGGCGGCCGAGCGCGCCGGGGTGCCC
GCCTTCCTGGAGACCTCCGCGCCCCGCAACCTCCCCTTCTACGAGCGGCTCGGCTTCACCGTCACCGCCG
ACGTCGAGGTGCCCGAAGGACCGCGCACCTGGTGCATGACCCGCAAGCCCGGTGCCAGTTAACGAATTCT
AGATCTTGAGACAAATGGCAGTATTCATCCACAATTTTAAAAGAAAAGGGGGGATTGGGGGGTACAGTGC
AGGGGAAAGAATAGTAGACATAATAGCAACAGACATACAAACTAAAGAATTACAAAAACAAATTACAAAA
ATTCAAAATTTTCGGGTTTATTACAGGGACAGCAGAGATCCACTTTGGCGCCGGCTCGAGGCCTGCAGGT
GCAAAGATGGATAAAGTTTTAAACAGAGAGGAATCTTTGCAGCTAATGGACCTTCTAGGTCTTGAAAGGA
GTGGGAATT
