>Addgene plasmid #144374 | TFORF1872 | depositor partial sequence | sequence record 285237 | Insert
ACCGCCACCATGAGGGGCCGGCGGGGCAGGCCGCCCAAGCAGCCCGCGGCTCCCGCTGCGGAGCGCTGCG
CCCCGGCCCCGCCGCCACCGCCGCCGCCGCCCACGTCCGGACCCATCGGGGGGCTCCGCTCGCGGCACCG
CGGCAGCAGCCGGGGCAGGTGGGCCGCCGCCCAGGCTGAGGTGGCGCCCAAGACGCGGCTGAGCTCGCCC
AGGGGGGGCAGCAGTAGCCGGAGGAAGCCGCCGCCGCCGCCGCCGGCCCCCCCCAGCACCAGCGCCCCGG
GCCGGGGGGGGCGAGGAGGCGGGGGCGGCAGGACGGGGGGCGGGGGCGGCGGCGGCCACCTGGCCCGGAC
CACCGCGGCCCGGAGGGCCGTCAACAAAGTGGTGTACGATGACCACGAGAGCGAGGAGGAGGAGGAAGAG
GAGGACATGGTCTCCGAGGAGGAGGAGGAGGAGGACGGCGACGCCGAGGAGACCCAGGATTCTGAGGACG
ACGAGGAGGATGAGATGGAAGAGGACGACGATGACTCCGATTATCCGGAGGAGATGGAAGACGACGACGA
CGACGCCAGTTACTGCACGGAAAGCAGCTTCAGGAGCCATAGTACCTACAGCAGCACTCCAGGTAGGCGA
AAACCAAGAGTACATCGGCCTCGTTCTCCTATATTGGAAGAAAAAGACATCCCGCCCCTTGAATTTCCCA
AGTCCTCTGAGGATTTAATGGTGCCTAATGAGCATATAATGAATGTCATTGCCATTTACGAGGTACTGCG
GAACTTTGGCACTGTTTTGAGATTATCTCCTTTTCGCTTTGAGGACTTTTGTGCAGCTCTGGTGAGCCAA
GAGCAGTGCACACTCATGGCAGAGATGCATGTTGTGCTTTTGAAAGCAGTTCTGCGTGAAGAAGACACTT
CCAATACTACCTTTGGACCTGCTGATCTGAAAGATAGCGTTAATTCCACACTGTATTTCATAGATGGGAT
GACGTGGCCAGAGGTGCTGCGGGTGTACTGTGAGAGTGATAAGGAGTACCATCACGTTCTTCCTTACCAA
GAGGCAGAGGACTACCCATATGGACCAGTAGAGAACAAGATCAAAGTTCTACAGTTTCTAGTCGATCAGT
TTCTTACAACAAATATTGCTCGAGAGGAATTGATGTCTGAAGGGGTGATACAGTATGATGACCATTGTAG
GGTTTGTCACAAACTTGGGGATTTGCTTTGCTGTGAGACATGTTCAGCAGTATACCATTTGGAATGTGTG
AAGCCACCTCTTGAGGAGGTGCCAGAGGACGAGTGGCAGTGTGAAGTCTGTGTAGCACACAAGGTGCCTG
GTGTGACTGACTGTGTTGCTGAAATCCAAAAAAATAAACCATATATTCGACATGAACCTATTGGATATGA
TAGAAGTCGGAGGAAATACTGGTTCTTGAACCGAAGACTCATAATAGAAGAAGATACAGAAAATGAAAAT
GAAAAGAAAATTTGGTATTACAGCACAAAGGTCCAACTTGCAGAATTAATTGACTGTCTAGACAAAGATT
ATTGGGAAGCAGAACTCTGCAAAATTCTAGAAGAAATGCGTGAAGAAATCCACCGACACATGGACATAAC
TGAAGACCTGACCAATAAGGCTCGGGGCAGTAACAAATCCTTTCTGGCGGCAGCTAATGAAGAAATTTTG
GAATCCATAAGAGCCAAAAAGGGAGACATTGATAATGTTAAAAGCCCAGAAGAAACAGAAAAAGACAAGA
ATGAGACTGAGAATGACTCTAAAGATGCTGAGAAAAACAGAGAAGAATTTGAAGACCAGTCCCTTGAAAA
AGACAGTGACGACAAAACACCAGATGATGACCCTGAGCAAGGAAAATCTGAGGTAGGTGATTTCAAATCG
GAGAAGTCCAACGGGGAGCTAAGTGAATCTCCTGGAGCTGGAAAAGGAGCATCTGGCTCAACTCGAATCA
TCACCAGATTGCGGAATCCAGATAGCAAACTTAGTCAGCTGAAGAGCCAGCAGGTGGCAGCCGCTGCACA
TGAAGCAAATAAATTATTTAAGGAGGGCAAAGAGGTACTGGTAGTTAACTCTCAAGGAGAAATTTCACGG
TTGAGCACCAAAAAGGAAGTGATCATGAAAGGAAATATCAACAATTATTTTAAATTGGGTCAAGAAGGGA
AGTATCGCGTCTACCACAATCAATACTCCACCAATTCATTTGCTTTGAATAAGCACCAGCACAGAGAAGA
CCATGATAAGAGAAGGCATCTTGCACATAAGTTCTGTCTGACTCCAGCAGGAGAGTTCAAATGGAACGGT
TCTGTCCATGGGTCCAAAGTTCTTACCATATCTACTCTGAGACTGACTATCACCCAATTAGAAAACAACA
TCCCTTCATCCTTTCTTCATCCCAACTGGGCATCACATAGGGCAAATTGGATCAAGGCAGTTCAGATGTG
TAGCAAACCCAGAGAATTTGCATTGGCTTTAGCCATTTTGGAGTGTGCAGTTAAACCAGTTGTGATGCTA
CCAATATGGCGAGAATCTTTAGGACATACCAGGTTACACCGGATGACATCAATTGAAAGAGAAGAAAAGG
AGAAAGTCAAAAAAAAAGAGAAGAAACAGGAAGAAGAAGAAACGATGCAGCAAGCGACATGGGTAAAATA
CACATTTCCAGTTAAGCATCAGGTTTGGAAACAAAAAGGTGAAGAGTACAGAGTGACAGGATATGGTGGT
TGGAGCTGGATTAGTAAAACTCATGTTTATAGGTTTGTTCCTAAATTGCCAGGCAATACTAATGTGAATT
ACAGAAAGTCGTTAGAAGGAACCAAAAATAATATGGATGAAAATATGGATGAGTCAGATAAAAGAAAATG
TTCACGAAGTCCAAAAAAAATAAAAATAGAGCCTGATTCTGAAAAAGATGAGGTAAAAGGTTCAGATGCT
GCAAAAGGAGCAGACCAAAATGAAATGGATATCTCAAAGATTACTGAGAAGAAGGACCAAGATGTGAAGG
AGCTCTTAGATTCTGACAGTGATAAACCCTGCAAGGAAGAACCAATGGAAGTAGACGATGACATGAAAAC
AGAGTCACATGTAAATTGTCAGGAGAGTTCTCAAGTAGATGTGGTCAATGTTAGTGAGGGTTTTCATCTA
AGGACTAGTTACAAAAAGAAAACAAAATCATCCAAACTAGATGGACTTCTTGAAAGGAGAATTAAACAGT
TTACACTGGAAGAAAAACAGCGACTCGAAAAAATCAAGTTGGAGGGTGGAATTAAGGGTATAGGAAAGAC
TTCTACAAATTCTTCAAAAAATCTCTCTGAATCACCAGTAATAACGAAAGCAAAAGAAGGGTGTCAGAGT
GACTCGATGAGACAAGAACAGAGCCCAAATGCAAATAATGATCAACCTGAGGACTTGATTCAGGGATGTT
CAGAAAGTGATTCCTCAGTTCTTAGAATGAGTGATCCTAGTCATACCACAAACAAACTTTATCCAAAAGA
TCGAGTGTTAGATGATGTCTCCATTCGGAGCCCAGAAACAAAATGTCCGAAACAAAATTCCATTGAAAAT
GACATAGAAGAAAAAGTCTCTGACCTTGCCAGTAGAGGCCAGGAACCCAGTAAGAGTAAAACAAAAGGAA
ATGATTTTTTCATCGATGACTCTAAACTAGCCAGTGCAGATGATATTGGTACTTTGATCTGTAAGAACAA
AAAACCGCTCATACAGGAGGAAAGTGACACCATTGTTTCTTCTTCCAAGAGTGCTTTACATTCATCAGTG
CCTAAAAGTACCAATGACAGAGATGCCACACCTCTGTCAAGAGCAATGGACTTTGAAGGAAAACTGGGAT
GTGACTCTGAATCTAATAGCACTTTGGAAAATAGTTCTGATACCGTGTCTATTCAGGATAGCAGTGAAGA
AGATATGATTGTTCAGAATAGCAATGAAAGCATTTCTGAACAGTTCAGAACTCGAGAACAAGATGTTGAA
GTCTTGGAGCCGTTAAAGTGTGAGTTGGTTTCTGGTGAGTCCACTGGAAACTGTGAGGACAGGCTGCCGG
TCAAGGGGACTGAAGCAAATGGTAAAAAACCAAGTCAGCAGAAGAAATTAGAGGAGAGACCAGTTAATAA
ATGTAGTGATCAAATAAAGCTAAAAAATACCACTGACAAAAAGAATAATGAAAATCGAGAGTCTGAAAAG
AAAGGACAGAGAACAAGTACATTTCAAATAAATGGAAAAGATAATAAACCCAAAATATATTTGAAAGGTG
AATGCTTGAAAGAAATTTCTGAGAGTAGAGTAGTAAGTGGTAATGTTGAACCAAAGGTTAATAATATAAA
TAAAATAATCCCTGAGAATGATATTAAATCATTGACTGTTAAAGAATCTGCTATAAGGCCATTCATTAAT
GGTGATGTCATCATGGAAGATTTTAATGAAAGAAACAGCTCCGAAACAAAATCGCATTTGCTGAGTTCTT
CAGATGCTGAAGGTAACTACCGAGATAGCCTTGAGACCCTGCCATCAACCAAAGAGTCTGACAGTACACA
GACGACCACACCCTCAGCATCTTGTCCAGAAAGCAATTCAGTTAATCAGGTAGAAGATATGGAAATAGAA
ACCTCAGAAGTTAAGAAAGTTACTTCATCACCTATTACTTCTGAAGAGGAATCTAATCTCAGTAATGACT
TTATTGATGAAAATGGTCTGCCCATCAACAAAAATGAAAATGTCAATGGAGAATCTAAAAGAAAAACCGT
CATCACAGAAGTCACCACGATGACCTCCACAGTGGCCACAGAATCAAAAACTGTGATCAAGGTAGAAAAA
GGCGATAAGCAAACTGTGGTTTCTTCCACAGAAAATTGTGCAAAATCCACTGTCACAACCACCACTACAA
CAGTGACCAAGCTTTCCACACCCTCCACAGGCGGCAGTGTGGACATCATCTCTGTAAAGGAGCAGAGCAA
AACCGTGGTCACCACGACAGTGACAGACTCCCTGACCACCACGGGAGGCACACTGGTTACATCTATGACT
GTGAGCAAAGAGTATTCCACACGAGACAAAGTGAAACTGATGAAATTTTCAAGACCAAAGAAGACTCGTT
CAGGTACAGCTCTGCCATCCTATAGAAAATTTGTTACCAAGAGCAGCAAGAAGAGCATTTTTGTTTTGCC
TAATGATGACTTAAAAAAGTTGGCCCGAAAAGGAGGAATCCGAGAGGTCCCTTATTTTAATTACAATGCA
AAACCTGCTTTGGATATATGGCCATATCCTTCTCCTAGACCGACCTTTGGCATCACTTGGAGGTATAGAC
TTCAGACAGTAAAGTCCTTAGCTGGAGTGAGCCTGATGTTACGGTTACTGTGGGCAAGTTTGAGATGGGA
TGATATGGCGGCCAAGGCTCCTCCAGGAGGAGGGACTACACGGACAGAAACATCCGAAACTGAAATCACA
ACAACAGAAATAATTAAGAGGAGAGATGTTGGTCCTTATGGCATTCGATCTGAATATTGTATCAGGAAAA
TCATTTGTCCCATTGGAGTTCCAGAAACACCAAAAGAAACGCCTACACCTCAGAGGAAAGGCCTTCGATC
AAGTGCACTGCGGCCAAAGAGACCAGAAACGCCCAAGCAAACTGGCCCTGTTATTATTGAAACCTGGGTA
GCAGAAGAAGAACTGGAATTGTGGGAGATCAGGGCATTTGCTGAGAGAGTGGAGAAAGAAAAGGCACAAG
CAGTTGAGCAACAGGCTAAGAAACGACTGGAGCAGCAGAAGCCGACAGTGATTGCAACTTCCACTACTTC
CCCAACAAGCAGTACAACCAGCACCATCTCTCCAGCACAGAAGGTTATGGTGGCCCCCATAAGTGGCTCA
GTTACAACTGGAACCAAAATGGTACTAACTACTAAAGTTGGATCTCCAGCTACAGTAACATTCCAACAAA
ACAAGAACTTTCATCAAACCTTTGCTACATGGGTTAAGCAAGGCCAGTCAAATTCAGGCGTTGTTCAAGT
ACAGCAGAAAGTCCTGGGTATCATTCCATCAAGTACAGGTACCAGTCAGCAAACCTTTACTTCATTCCAG
CCCAGGACAGCAACAGTCACAATTAGGCCCAATACCTCAGGCTCTGGAGGAACCACAAGCAATTCACAAG
TAATCACAGGGCCTCAGATTCGCCCTGGTATGACCGTGATTAGAACACCACTCCAACAGTCAACACTAGG
AAAGGCAATTATTCGAACACCTGTGATGGTACAGCCAGGTGCTCCTCAGCAAGTGATGACTCAAATCATC
AGGGGGCAGCCTGTCTCCACTGCAGTCTCCGCCCCTAACACGGTTTCCTCAACACCTGGGCAGAAAAGCT
TAACTTCAGCAACGTCCACTTCAAATATACAGTCTTCAGCCTCACAACCCCCTCGCCCCCAACAAGGACA
AGTGAAGCTCACCATGGCTCAACTTACTCAGTTAACACAGGGCCACGGTGGCAATCAAGGTTTGACAGTA
GTAATTCAAGGACAAGGTCAAACTACTGGACAGTTGCAGTTGATACCTCAAGGGGTGACTGTACTCCCAG
GCCCAGGCCAGCAGCTAATGCAAGCTGCAATGCCAAATGGTACTGTTCAGCGATTCCTCTTTACCCCATT
GGCAACAACAGCCACCACAGCCAGCACCACCACCACCACTGTTTCCACGACAGCAGCAGGTACAGGTGAA
CAAAGGCAGAGTAAACTGTCACCCCAGATGCAGGTACATCAAGACAAAACCCTGCCACCAGCTCAGTCAT
CAAGTGTGGGTCCAGCAGAAGCCCAGCCACAGACTGCTCAGCCTTCAGCTCAGCCCCAGCCCCAAACCCA
GCCCCAGTCCCCAGCTCAGCCTGAAGTTCAGACTCAGCCTGAAGTTCAGACCCAAACAACTGTTTCATCC
CATGTCCCTTCTGAAGCACAACCCACCCACGCACAGTCATCCAAGCCCCAAGTTGCAGCACAGTCTCAGC
CTCAAAGTAATGTCCAAGGACAGTCTCCTGTTCGTGTCCAAAGTCCATCACAGACTCGAATACGTCCATC
AACTCCATCCCAACTGTCTCCTGGACAACAATCCCAGGTTCAGACTACAACCTCACAACCGATTCCAATT
CAACCACATACATCTCTTCAGATACCTTCCCAAGGCCAGCCACAGTCACAACCCCAGGTACAGTCTTCAA
CTCAAACTCTTTCATCAGGACAAACTTTAAATCAAGTTACTGTTTCATCCCCATCCCGTCCTCAGCTACA
AATACAGCAGCCACAGCCCCAAGTCATTGCTGTGCCTCAGCTGCAACAACAAGTCCAGGTTCTCTCTCAG
ATCCAGTCACAGGTTGTGGCTCAGATACAGGCTCAGCAAAGTGGTGTGCCCCAGCAAATCAAACTCCAGT
TACCTATCCAAATTCAGCAAAGCAGTGCTGTGCAGACTCACCAGATTCAGAATGTGGTTACAGTGCAGGC
AGCCAGTGTGCAAGAGCAGTTGCAAAGGGTTCAGCAACTCAGGGATCAGCAGCAAAAGAAGAAACAGCAA
CAGATAGAAATTAAGCGTGAACACACCCTCCAAGCTTCTAATCAAAGTGAAATCATTCAGAAACAGGTGG
TGATGAAGCATAATGCTGTAATAGAACATTTAAAACAGAAAAAGAGCATGACTCCAGCTGAAAGAGAAGA
GAATCAAAGAATGATTGTCTGTAACCAGGTGATGAAGTATATTTTGGATAAGATAGATAAAGAAGAAAAA
CAGGCAGCAAAAAAACGGAAGCGTGAAGAGAGTGTGGAGCAGAAACGTAGCAAGCAGAATGCCACTAAGC
TGTCAGCTCTGCTCTTCAAGCACAAAGAGCAGCTCAGAGCCGAGATCCTGAAGAAGAGAGCACTCCTGGA
CAAGGATCTGCAAATTGAAGTGCAGGAAGAGCTGAAGAGAGACCTGAAAATTAAGAAAGAAAAAGACCTG
ATGCAGTTGGCTCAGGCCACAGCAGTAGCTGCACCCTGCCCCCCAGTGACACCAGCTCCTCCAGCCCCTC
CAGCCCCTCCACCTTCACCTCCCCCTCCACCTGCTGTGCAACACACAGGCCTTCTGTCCACGCCCACCTT
ACCTGCTGCTTCCCAGAAGAGGAAGCGGGAAGAGGAAAAAGACTCCAGCTCAAAGTCCAAGAAAAAGAAA
ATGATCTCTACTACCTCAAAGGAAACTAAGAAGGACACAAAGCTTTACTGTATCTGTAAAACGCCTTATG
ATGAATCTAAATTTTATATTGGCTGTGATCGGTGTCAGAATTGGTACCATGGGCGCTGCGTTGGCATCTT
GCAAAGTGAGGCAGAGCTCATTGATGAGTATGTCTGTCCACAGTGCCAGTCAACA
[357 nt withheld, positions 8386-8742]
AACAACAAACTGCAGTCTACAGCTTCTTAGTAATGAACTAGTCCGTAACTTGAAAGTATTTCGATTTCTT
GGCTTTATATATCTTGTGGAAAGGACGAGATGGGTCCTACTGGATGCCTCGT
