>Addgene plasmid #144374 | TFORF1872 | depositor partial sequence | sequence record 285238 | Barcode
GATGGGTCCTACTGGATGCCTCGT
